>Addgene plasmid #140666 | pJ2077.2 | addgene full sequence | sequence record 305085 | Addgene NGS Result
TAGCGGTTCCTACCTGACGCTTTTTATCGCAACTCTCTACTGTTTCTCCATACCGAATTCATAGGATAGA
TTCTGGAAACTTTACCGTCCGAGCTCCAGCCTGCGGTCCGGGTTCACTGCCGTATAGGCAGTCTCAAGCT
AGACTCTAGTGGTTTCAGAGCTATGCTGGAAACAGCATAGCAAGTTGAAATAAGGCTAGTCCGTTATCAA
CTTGAAAAAGTGGCACCGAGTCGGTGCGTTCACTGCCGTATAGGCAGTCGCTGGGACGCCCGCTCGAGCA
ATAAACAGTTGATAGGGCTTCTCCGTTACCATGGTTCAGCCAAAAAACTTAAGACCGCCGGTCTTGTCCA
CTACCTTGCAGTAATGCGGTGGACAGGATCGGCGGTTTTCTTTTCTCTTCTCAATTCTTCTGACCTGTAA
CGAATAATAGATAGTAAAGTAGTCTCCGATTGAGTTTTCTCTGCCGAGTCCCACCCAGTTCTGTGATTTC
AGTAAGTTGGTAATTGATACACTGTTGCGAGAACTGCTGCCTGGTAGTAGATAGGTTGTTATTGAGTAAG
AAGGTAAAGTGAACGAAATCCCTGAAACTGAGACTGTAGAAAATAAGCTTCAGCCTGCGGTCCGGACCTG
TAGGATCGTACATGCTGACATTGTGAGCGGATAACAATACTGTTTCTTCAATCGCTGGGACGCCCGGTAG
TGCTTATCAGACCCAATACTGTTGAACAGCCTGCGGTCCGGGTTCACTGCCGTATAGGCAGGACACATCT
TAGAGTATGTAGTTTCAGAGCTATGCTGGAAACAGCATAGCAAGTTGAAATAAGGCTAGTCCGTTATCAA
CTTGAAAAAGTGGCACCGAGTCGGTGCGTTCACTGCCGTATAGGCAGTCGCTGGGACGCCCGGGATCCAA
GAGATTTCTACACGATTGAGCACTGTCTCCTGCAGGCTCGGTACCAAATTCCAGAAAAGAGGCCTCCCGA
AAGGGGGGCCTTTTTTCGTTTTGGTCCTAATAGATAAAGGATAGGTCTGGTAGTGTTGTTCGTTCTCGCA
GGTAAATCAATAATACTCAGCAGTTCCGTAGACTTTTCAGTGGGACAGGGTAGCGATAACAGATAGATTG
TAATAAGACACAGTAGGTGCTCGTAGTTGCGTGAAGAGAACCGCTCAGGAAATCCAGTCAGAAGTATTGG
TAATCGTTGAAAACTCAGTCGACGCACTTACTGAAGACGTCCTATTACACTCGTCGTTGGAAACTGAAGA
TGCGGCCGCGGAAACACAGAAAAAAGCCCGCACCTGACAGTGCGGGCTTTTTTTTTCGACCAAAGGTAGC
GAACGACGAGTCACTGTTGAGGATAAATACTTTCTCTACTAGGCGCCTGTTACACAGGTCCTCAGCGGCG
CGCCTGCTGCCACCGCTGAGCAATAACTAGCGTACGGGTTTTGCTGCCCGCAAACGGGCTGTTCTGGTGT
TGCTAGTTTGTTATCAGAATCGCAGATCCGGCTTCAGCCGGTTTGCCGGCTGAAAGCGCTATTTCTTCCA
GAATTGCCATGATTTTTTCCCCACGGGAGGCGTCACTGGCTCCCGTGTTGTCGGCAGCTTTGATTCGATA
AGCAGCATCGCCTGTTTCAGGCTGTCTATGTGTGACTGTTGAGCTGTAACAAGTTGTCTCAGGTGTTCAA
TTTCATGTTCTAGTTGCTTTGTTTTACTGGTTTCACCTGTTCTATTAGGTGTTACATGCTGTTCATCTGT
TACATTGTCGATCTGTTCATGGTGAACAGCTTTGAATGCACCAAAAACTCGTAAAAGCTCTGATGTATCT
ATCTTTTTTACACCGTTTTCATCTGTGCATATGGACAGTTTTCCCTTTGATATGTAACGGTGAACAGTTG
TTCTACTTTTGTTTGTTAGTCTTGATGCTTCACTGATAGATACAAGAGCCATAAGAACCTCAGATCCTTC
CGTATTTAGCCAGTATGTTCTCTAGTGTGGTTCGTTGTTTTTGCGTGAGCCATGAGAACGAACCATTGAG
ATCATACTTACTTTGCATGTCACTCAAAAATTTTGCCTCAAAACTGGTGAGCTGAATTTTTGCAGTTAAA
GCATCGTGTAGTGTTTTTCTTAGTCCGTTATGTAGGTAGGAATCTGATGTAATGGTTGTTGGTATTTTGT
CACCATTCATTTTTATCTGGTTGTTCTCAAGTTCGGTTACGAGATCCATTTGTCTATCTAGTTCAACTTG
GAAAATCAACGTATCAGTCGGGCGGCCTCGCTTATCAACCACCAATTTCATATTGCTGTAAGTGTTTAAA
TCTTTACTTATTGGTTTCAAAACCCATTGGTTAAGCCTTTTAAACTCATGGTAGTTATTTTCAAGCATTA
ACATGAACTTAAATTCATCAAGGCTAATCTCTATATTTGCCTTGTGAGTTTTCTTTTGTGTTAGTTCTTT
TAATAACCACTCATAAATCCTCATAGAGTATTTGTTTTCAAAAGACTTAACATGTTCCAGATTATATTTT
ATGAATTTTTTTAACTGGAAAAGATAAGGCAATATCTCTTCACTAAAAACTAATTCTAATTTTTCGCTTG
AGAACTTGGCATAGTTTGTCCACTGGAAAATCTCAAAGCCTTTAACCAAAGGATTCCTGATTTCCACAGT
TCTCGTCATCAGCTCTCTGGTTGCTTTAGCTAATACACCATAAGCATTTTCCCTACTGATGTTCATCATC
TGAGCGTATTGGTTATAAGTGAACGATACCGTCCGTTCTTTCCTTGTAGGGTTTTCAATCGTGGGGTTGA
GTAGTGCCACACAGCATAAAATTAGCTTGGTTTCATGCTCCGTTAAGTCATAGCGACTAATCGCTAGTTC
ATTTGCTTTGAAAACAACTAATTCAGACATACATCTCAATTGGTCTAGGTGATTTTAATCACTATACCAA
TTGAGATGGGCTAGTCAATGATAATTACTAGTCCTTTTCCTTTGAGTTGTGGGTATCTGTAAATTCTGCT
AGACCTTTGCTGGAAAACTTGTAAATTCTGCTAGACCCTCTGTAAATTCCGCTAGACCTTTGTGTGTTTT
TTTTTGTTTATATTCAAGTGGTTATAATTTATAGAATAAAGAAAGAATAAAAAAAGATAAAAAGAATAGA
TCCCAGCCCTGTGTATAACTCACTACTTTAGTCAGTTCCGCAGTATTACAAAAGGATGTCGCAAACGCTG
TTTGCTCCTCTACAAAACAGACCTTAAAACCCTAAAGGCTTAAGTAGCACCCTCGCAAGCTCGGGCAAAT
CGCTGAATATTCCTTTTGTCTCCGACCATCAGGCACCTGAGTCGCTGTCTTTTTCGTGACATTCAGTTCG
CTGCGCTCACGGCTCTGGCAGTGAATGGGGGTAAATGGCACTACAGGCTCCTTTTATGGATTCATGCAAG
GAAACTACCCATAATACAAGAAAAGCCCGTCACGGGCTTCTCAGGGCGTTTTATGGCGGGTCTGCTATGT
GGTGCTATCTGACTTTTTGCTGTTCAGCAGTTCCTGCCCTCTGATTTTCCAGTCTGACCACTTCGGATTA
TCCCGTGACAGGTCATTCAGACTGGCTAATGCACCCAGTAAGGCAGCGGTATCATCAACAGGCTTACCCG
TCTTACTGTCCCTAGTGCTTGGATTCTCACCAATAAAAAACGCCCGGCGGCAACCGAGCGTTCTGAACAA
ATCCAGATGGAGTTCTGAGGTCATTACTGGATCTATCAACAGGAGTCCAAGCGCGTAAACTTGGTCTGAC
AGTTACCAATGCTTAATCAGTGAGGCACCTATCTCAGCGATCTGTCTATTTCGTTTATCCATAGTTGCCT
GACTCCCCGTCGTGTAGATAACTACGATACGGGAGGGCTTACCATCTGGCCCCAGTGCTGCAATGATACC
GCGAGACCCACGCTCACCGGCTCCAGATTTATCAGCAATAAACCAGCCAGCCGGAAGGGCCGAGCGCAGA
AGTGGTCCTGCAACTTTATCCGCCTCCATCCAGTCTATTAATTGTTGCCGGGAAGCTAGAGTAAGTAGTT
CGCCAGTTAATAGTTTGCGCAACGTTGTTGCCATTGCTACAGGCATCGTGGTGTCACGCTCGTCGTTTGG
TATGGCTTCATTCAGCTCCGGTTCCCAACGATCAAGGCGAGTTACATGATCCCCCATGTTGTGCAAAAAA
GCGGTTAGCTCCTTCGGTCCTCCGATCGTTGTCAGAAGTAAGTTGGCCGCAGTGTTATCACTCATGGTTA
TGGCAGCACTGCATAATTCTCTTACTGTCATGCCATCCGTAAGATGCTTTTCTGTGACTGGTGAGTACTC
AACCAAGTCATTCTGAGAATAGTGTATGCGGCGACCGAGTTGCTCTTGCCCGGCGTCAATACGGGATAAT
ACCGCGCCACATAGCAGAACTTTAAAAGTGCTCATCATTGGAAAACGTTCTTCGGGGCGAAAACTCTCAA
GGATCTTACCGCTGTTGAGATCCAGTTCGATGTAACCCACTCGTGCACCCAACTGATCTTCAGCATCTTT
TACTTTCACCAGCGTTTCTGGGTGAGCAAAAACAGGAAGGCAAAATGCCGCAAAAAAGGGAATAAGGGCG
ACACGGAAATGTTGAATACTCATACTCTTCCTTTTTCAATATTATTGAAGCATTTATCAGGGTTATTGTC
TCATGAGCGGATACATATTTGAATGTATTTAGAAAAATAAACAAATAGGGGTTCCGCGCACATTTCCCCG
AAAAGTGCCACCTTCACTCTAGATTTCAGTGCAATTTATCTCTTCAAATGTAGCACCTGAAGTCAGCCCC
ATACGATATAAGTTGTAATTCTCATGTTAGTCATGCCCCGCGCCCACCGGAAGGAGCTGACTGGGTTGCT
CCTAGGGTCTGATTCGTTACCAATTATGACAACTTGACGGCTACATCATTCACTTTTTCTTCACAACCGG
CACGGAACTCGCTCGGGCTGGCCCCGGTGCATTTTTTAAATACCCGCGAGAAATAGAGTTGATCGTCAAA
ACCAACATTGCGACCGACGGTGGCGATAGGCATCCGGGTGGTGCTCAAAAGCAGCTTCGCCTGGCTGATA
CGTTGGTCCTCGCGCCAGCTTAAGACGCTAATCCCTAACTGCTGGCGGAAAAGATGTGACAGACGCGACG
GCGACAAGCAAACATGCTGTGCGACGCTGGCGATATCAAAATTGCTGTCTGCCAGGTGATCGCTGATGTA
CTGACAAGCCTCGCGTACCCGATTATCCATCGGTGGATGGAGCGACTCGTTAATCGCTTCCATGCGCCGC
AGTAACAATTGCTCAAGCAGATTTATCGCCAGCAGCTCCGAATAGCGCCCTTCCCCTTGCCCGGCGTTAA
TGATTTGCCCAAACAGGTCGCTGAAATGCGGCTGGTGCGCTTCATCCGGGCGAAAGAACCCCGTATTGGC
AAATATTGACGGCCAGTTAAGCCATTCATGCCAGTAGGCGCGCGGACGAAAGTAAACCCACTGGTGATAC
CATTCGCGAGCCTCCGGATGACGACCGTAGTGATGAATCTCTCCTGGCGGGAACAGCAAAATATCACCCG
GTCGGCAAACAAATTCTCGTCCCTGATTTTTCACCACCCCCTGACCGCGAATGGTGAGATTGAGAATATA
ACCTTTCATTCCCAGCGGTCGGTCGATAAAAAAATCGAGATAACCGTTGGCCTCAATCGGCGTTAAACCC
GCCACCAGATGGGCATTAAACGAGTATCCCGGCAGCAGGGGATCATTTTGCGCTTCAGCCATACTTTTCA
TACTCCCGCCATTCAGAGAAGAAACCAATTGTCCATATTGCATCAGACATTGCCGTCACTGCGTCTTTTA
CTGGCTCTTCTCGCTAACCAAACCGGTAACCCCGCTTATTAAAAGCATTCTGTAACAAAGCGGGACCAAA
GCCATGACAAAAACGCGTAACAAAAGTGTCTATAATCACGGCAGAAAAGTCCACATTGATTATTTGCACG
GCGTCACACTTTGCTATGCCATAGCATTTTTATCCATAAGAT
Features (pLannotate 1.2.2; 11 found; start..end, strand, type, name):
    170..237     +  misc_RNA       tracrRNA (fragment): trans-activating CRISPR RNA for the Streptococcus pyogenes CRISPR/Cas9 system
    651..667     +  protein_bind   lac operator: The lac repressor binds to the lac operator to inhibit transcription in E. coli. This inhibition can be relieved by adding lactose or isopropyl-β-D-thiogalactopyranoside (IPTG). lac repressor encoded by lacI
    800..867     +  misc_RNA       tracrRNA (fragment): trans-activating CRISPR RNA for the Streptococcus pyogenes CRISPR/Cas9 system
   1950..2900    -  CDS            Rep101: RepA protein needed for replication with the pSC101 origin; rep101
   2948..3171    -  rep_origin     pSC101 ori: low-copy replication origin that requires the Rep101 protein
   3663..3757    -  terminator     lambda t0 terminator: transcription terminator from phage lambda
   3783..4643    -  CDS            AmpR: β-lactamase; bla; confers resistance to ampicillin, carbenicillin, and related antibiotics
   4644..4748    -  promoter       AmpR promoter: bla
   4858..4898    -  CDS            TcR (fragment): tetracycline efflux protein; tet; confers resistance to tetracycline
   4924..5802    -  CDS            araC: L-arabinose regulatory protein; araC
   5829..51      +  promoter       araBAD promoter (across the origin): araBAD; promoter of the L-arabinose operon of E. coli; the araC regulatory gene is transcribed in the opposite direction (Guzman et al., 1995)
