[The description below was written by a language model from this plasmid's Addgene catalogue record and pLannotate feature annotations shown in this document.]
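Description:
pJ2077.2 is a low-copy bacterial expression plasmid built for synthetic biology work in E. coli. According to its catalogue entry, it serves as the "controller" plasmid for a CRISPRi-based synthetic circuit abbreviated TS, and for the associated cL and cR control configurations. The record does not expand these abbreviations. The plasmid replicates from the pSC101 origin together with the Rep101 (RepA) initiator protein that this origin requires, which keeps copy number low and makes it suitable for coexistence with other circuit plasmids. Selection is by ampicillin through a β-lactamase gene driven by its own promoter and followed by a lambda t0 terminator. A short tetracycline-resistance fragment is also annotated, but it is far too small to be functional and is probably a cloning remnant.

The annotated payload consists of two inducible input modules. The araC regulator is transcribed divergently from an araBAD promoter, giving arabinose-responsive transcription. Just downstream lies a fragment of the Streptococcus pyogenes tracrRNA, which is what the scaffold portion of a single guide RNA typically annotates as. A second tracrRNA-derived scaffold sits shortly after a lac operator, suggesting a second guide RNA under lac repressor/IPTG-responsive control, although the promoter containing that operator is not annotated. The arrangement is consistent with a plasmid that delivers two externally inducible guide RNAs to push a dCas9-repression circuit between states. The guide targets are not recorded, no Cas9 or dCas9 gene or lacI is annotated, and about a kilobase between the second scaffold and the replication genes carries no annotation. The depositor's own annotated file would be needed to confirm these details.
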