Addgene plasmid #140666: pJ2077.2
Purpose: Controller plasmid for TS circuit and cL and cR controls
Depositing lab: Yolanda Schaerli. Depositing organization: Universite de Lausanne (UNIL). Publication: Multistable and dynamic CRISPRi-based synthetic circuits. Santos-Moreno J, Tasiudi E, Stelling J, Schaerli Y. Nat Commun. 2020 Jun 2;11(1):2746. doi: 10.1038/s41467-020-16574-1. PubMed 32488086.
Backbone
  Vector backbone: pSC101
  Vector type: Bacterial Expression, Synthetic Biology
Growth in bacteria
  Bacterial resistance: Ampicillin, 100 μg/mL
  Growth temperature: 37°C
  Growth strain: DH5alpha
  Copy number: Low Copy
Gene/Insert
  Gene/Insert name: Controller plasmid for TS circuit and cL and cR controls
Terms and licenses: Academic/Nonprofit Terms; Industry Terms: Not Available to Industry
Depositor comments: GenBank file with original annotations can be downloaded from the "Resource Information" section.
How to cite: pJ2077.2 was a gift from Yolanda Schaerli (Addgene plasmid # 140666 ; http://n2t.net/addgene:140666 ; RRID:Addgene_140666)
